Addgene plasmid #35434: pRSII402
Purpose: (Empty Backbone)
Depositing lab: Steven Haase. Depositing organization: Duke University. Publication: New and Redesigned pRS Plasmid Shuttle Vectors for Genetic Manipulation of Saccharomycescerevisiae. Chee MK, Haase SB. G3 (Bethesda). 2012 May;2(5):515-26. Epub 2012 May 1. 10.1534/g3.111.001917 PubMed 22670222.
Backbone
  Vector backbone: pRS40x
  Backbone manufacturer: Stratagene
  Backbone size (bp): 5520
  Modifications to backbone: Undocumented insertion in pRS402 was eliminated in the process of constructing pRSII402.
  Vector type: Yeast integrating vector
  Promoter: None
  Selectable markers: ADE2
Growth in bacteria
  Bacterial resistance: Ampicillin, 100 μg/mL
  Growth temperature: 37°C
  Growth strain: DH5alpha
  Copy number: High Copy
Gene/Insert
  Cloning method: Restriction Enzyme
  Sequencing primers: 5′ M13 Forward, T7; 3′ M13 Reverse
Resource information
  A portion of this plasmid was derived from a plasmid made by: Chandra Tucker, Duke University (now at University of Colorado, Denver)
Terms and licenses: Academic/Nonprofit Terms; Industry Terms: Not Available to Industry
Depositor comments: ADE2 has been modified to remove HindIII and XbaI sites without altering the amino acid sequence of the Ade2 protein.
How to cite: pRSII402 was a gift from Steven Haase (Addgene plasmid # 35434 ; http://n2t.net/addgene:35434 ; RRID:Addgene_35434)
