[The description below was written by a language model from this plasmid's Addgene catalogue record and pLannotate feature annotations shown in this document.]
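Description:
pRSII402 is an empty yeast integrating shuttle vector of the pRS40x series, 5,520 bp in size, redesigned from pRS402. It carries no yeast replication origin or centromere in the annotated features, consistent with its classification as an integrating vector: stable maintenance in Saccharomyces cerevisiae depends on recombination into the genome, typically after linearising the plasmid within yeast-derived sequence. In E. coli it is propagated through a high-copy ColE1/pUC-type origin and selected with ampicillin via the β-lactamase gene and its native promoter. An f1 bacteriophage origin is also present, which allows production of single-stranded DNA. Short rop, bom and lacI fragments flanking the marker and lac region are remnants of the parental backbones rather than functional elements.

The yeast selectable marker is ADE2, expressed from its own promoter, which complements adenine auxotrophy in ade2 strains. According to the record, the ADE2 coding sequence was altered to remove HindIII and XbaI sites without changing the Ade2 protein sequence, presumably so that these enzymes remain usable for cloning elsewhere in the plasmid. An undocumented insertion present in the original pRS402 was also eliminated during construction.

The cloning region is the pBluescript multiple cloning site embedded in a lacZα fragment downstream of the lac promoter, operator and CAP binding site, an arrangement that normally supports blue/white screening. It is flanked by T7 and T3 promoters and by M13 forward and reverse primer sites for sequencing. No promoter is provided for expressing an insert in yeast, so users supply their own expression cassette by restriction cloning. The vector serves as a general backbone for integrating genes or constructs into the yeast genome under ADE2 selection.
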