Features (pLannotate 1.2.2; 17 found; start..end, strand, type, name):
      1..35      +  CDS            rop (fragment): Rop protein, which maintains plasmids at low copy number; rop
    137..186     +  misc_feature   bom (fragment): basis of mobility region from pBR322
    199..574     +  promoter       ADE2 promoter: S. cerevisiae ADE2
    575..2287    +  CDS            ADE2: PUR6_YEAST - Experimental evidence at protein level: Swiss-Prot protein existence level 1. From Saccharomyces cerevisiae (strain ATCC 204508 / S288c) (Baker's yeast).
   2443..2494    +  misc_feature   bom (fragment): basis of mobility region from pBR322
   2522..2950    -  rep_origin     f1 ori (sequence partly withheld): f1 bacteriophage origin of replication; arrow indicates direction of (+) strand synthesis
   2954..3109    -  CDS            lacZα (fragment): LacZα fragment of β-galactosidase; lacZ fragment
   3117..3135    +  promoter       T7 promoter: promoter for bacteriophage T7 RNA polymerase
   3144..3251    -  misc_feature   MCS: pBluescript multiple cloning site
   3264..3282    -  promoter       T3 promoter: promoter for bacteriophage T3 RNA polymerase
   3327..3343    -  protein_bind   lac operator: The lac repressor binds to the lac operator to inhibit transcription in E. coli. This inhibition can be relieved by adding lactose or isopropyl-β-D-thiogalactopyranoside (IPTG). lac repressor encoded by lacI
   3351..3381    -  promoter       lac promoter: promoter for the E. coli lac operon
   3396..3417    -  protein_bind   CAP binding site: CAP binding activates transcription in the presence of cAMP. E. coli catabolite activator protein
   3430..3522    -  CDS            lacI (fragment): lac repressor; lacI; The lac repressor binds to the lac operator to inhibit transcription in E. coli. This inhibition can be relieved by adding lactose or isopropyl-β-D-thiogalactopyranoside (IPTG).
   3705..4293    -  rep_origin     ori: high-copy-number ColE1/pMB1/pBR322/pUC origin of replication
   4464..5324    -  CDS            AmpR: β-lactamase; bla; confers resistance to ampicillin, carbenicillin, and related antibiotics
   5325..5429    -  promoter       AmpR promoter: bla
>Addgene plasmid #35434 | pRSII402 | depositor full sequence | sequence record 49267 | pRSII402 sequence 5520 bps
TCGCGCGTTTCGGTGATGACGGTGAAAACCTCTGACACATGCAGCTCCCGGAGACGGTCACAGCTTGTCT
GTAAGCGGATGCCGGGAGCAGACAAGCCCGTCAGGGCGCGTCAGCGGGTGTTGGCGGGTGTCGGGGCTGG
CTTAACTATGCGGCATCAGAGCAGATTGTACTGAGAGTGCACCATAGATCTGAATTAATTCTTGAATAAT
ACATAACTTTTCTTAAAAGAATCAAAGACAGATAAAATTTAAGAGATATTAAATATTAGTGAGAAGCCGA
GAATTTTGTAACACCAACATAACACTGACATCTTTAACAACTTTTAATTATGATACATTTCTTACGTCAT
GATTGATTATTACAGCTATGCTGACAAATGACTCTTGTTGCATGGCTACGAACCGGGTAATACTAAGTGA
TTGACTCTTGCTGACCTTTTATTAAGAACTAAATGGACAATATTATGGAGCATTTCATGTATAAATTGGT
GCGTAAAATCGTTGGATCTCTCTTCTAAGTACATCCTACTATAACAATCAAGAAAAACAAGAAAATCGGA
CAAAACAATCAAGTATGGATTCAAGAACAGTTGGTATATTAGGAGGGGGACAATTGGGACGTATGATTGT
TGAGGCAGCAAACAGGCTCAACATTAAGACGGTAATACTAGATGCTGAAAATTCTCCTGCCAAACAAATA
AGCAACTCCAATGACCACGTTAATGGCTCCTTTTCCAATCCTCTTGATATCGAAAAACTAGCTGAAAAAT
GTGATGTGCTAACGATTGAGATTGAGCATGTTGATGTTCCTACACTAAAGAATCTTCAAGTAAAACATCC
CAAATTAAAAATTTACCCTTCTCCAGAAACAATCAGATTGATACAAGACAAATATATTCAAAAAGAGCAT
TTAATCAAAAATGGTATAGCAGTTACCCAAAGTGTTCCTGTGGAACAAGCCAGTGAGACGTCCCTATTGA
ATGTTGGAAGAGATTTGGGTTTTCCATTCGTCTTGAAGTCGAGGACTTTGGCATACGATGGAAGAGGTAA
CTTCGTTGTAAAGAATAAGGAAATGATTCCGGAAGCATTGGAAGTACTGAAGGATCGTCCTTTGTACGCC
GAAAAATGGGCACCATTTACTAAAGAATTAGCAGTCATGATTGTGAGGTCTGTTAACGGTTTAGTGTTTT
CTTACCCAATTGTAGAGACTATCCACAAGGACAATATTTGTGACTTATGTTATGCGCCTGCTAGAGTTCC
GGACTCCGTTCAACTTAAGGCGAAGTTGTTGGCAGAAAATGCAATCAAATCTTTTCCCGGTTGTGGTATA
TTTGGTGTGGAAATGTTCTATTTAGAAACAGGGGAATTGCTTATTAACGAAATTGCCCCAAGGCCTCACA
ACTCTGGACATTATACCATTGATGCTTGCGTCACTTCTCAATTTGAAGCTCATTTGAGATCAATATTGGA
TTTGCCAATGCCAAAGAATTTCACATCTTTCTCCACCATTACAACGAACGCCATTATGCTAAATGTTCTT
GGAGACAAACATACAAAAGATAAAGAGCTAGAAACTTGCGAAAGAGCATTGGCGACTCCAGGTTCCTCAG
TGTACTTATATGGAAAAGAGTCAAGACCTAACAGAAAAGTAGGTCACATAAATATTATTGCCTCCAGTAT
GGCGGAATGTGAACAAAGGCTGAACTACATTACAGGTAGAACTGATATTCCAATCAAAATCTCTGTCGCT
CAAAAGTTGGACTTGGAAGCAATGGTCAAACCATTGGTTGGAATCATCATGGGATCAGACTCTGACTTGC
CGGTAATGTCTGCCGCATGTGCGGTTTTAAAAGATTTTGGCGTTCCATTTGAAGTGACAATAGTCTCTGC
TCATAGAACTCCACATAGGATGTCAGCATATGCTATTTCCGCAAGCAAGCGTGGAATTAAAACAATTATC
GCTGGAGCTGGTGGGGCTGCTCACTTGCCAGGTATGGTGGCTGCAATGACACCACTTCCTGTCATCGGTG
TGCCCGTAAAAGGTTCTTGTCTTGATGGAGTAGATTCTTTACATTCAATTGTGCAAATGCCTAGAGGTGT
TCCAGTAGCTACCGTCGCTATTAATAATAGTACGAACGCTGCGCTGTTGGCTGTCAGACTGCTTGGCGCT
TATGATTCAAGTTATACAACGAAAATGGAACAGTTTTTATTAAAGCAAGAAGAAGAAGTTCTTGTCAAAG
CACAAAAGTTAGAAACTGTCGGTTACGAAGCATATCTTGAAAACAAGTAATATATAAGTTTATTGATATA
CTTGTACAGCAAATAATTATAAAATGATATACCTATTTTTTAGGCTTTGTTATGATTACATCAAATGTGG
ACTTCATACATAGAAATCAACGCTTACAGGTGTCCTTTTTTAAGAATTTCATACATAAGATCTATGCGGT
GTGAAATACCGCACAGATGCGTAAGGAGAAAATACCGCATCAGGAAATTGTAAGCGTTAATATTTTGTTA
AAATTCGCGTTAAATTTTTGTTAAATCAGCTCATTTTTTAACCAATAGGCCGAAATCGGCAAAATCCCTT
ATAAATCAAAAGAATAGACCGAGATAGGGT
[37 nt withheld, positions 2621-2657]
AAAGAACGTGGACTCCAACGTCAAAGG
[49 nt withheld, positions 2685-2733]
T
[91 nt withheld, positions 2735-2825]
G
[124 nt withheld, positions 2827-2950]
CCATTCGCCATTCAGGCTGCGCAACTGTTGGGAAGGGCGATCGGTGCGGGCCTCTTCGCTATTACGCCAG
CTGGCGAAAGGGGGATGTGCTGCAAGGCGATTAAGTTGGGTAACGCCAGGGTTTTCCCAGTCACGACGTT
GTAAAACGACGGCCAGTGAGCGCGCGTAATACGACTCACTATAGGGCGAATTGGGTACCGGGCCCCCCCT
CGAGGTCGACGGTATCGATAAGCTTGATATCGAATTCCTGCAGCCCGGGGGATCCACTAGTTCTAGAGCG
GCCGCCACCGCGGTGGAGCTCCAGCTTTTGTTCCCTTTAGTGAGGGTTAATTGCGCGCTTGGCGTAATCA
TGGTCATAGCTGTTTCCTGTGTGAAATTGTTATCCGCTCACAATTCCACACAACATACGAGCCGGAAGCA
TAAAGTGTAAAGCCTGGGGTGCCTAATGAGTGAGCTAACTCACATTAATTGCGTTGCGCTCACTGCCCGC
TTTCCAGTCGGGAAACCTGTCGTGCCAGCTGCATTAATGAATCGGCCAACGCGCGGGGAGAGGCGGTTTG
CGTATTGGGCGCTCTTCCGCTTCCTCGCTCACTGACTCGCTGCGCTCGGTCGTTCGGCTGCGGCGAGCGG
TATCAGCTCACTCAAAGGCGGTAATACGGTTATCCACAGAATCAGGGGATAACGCAGGAAAGAACATGTG
AGCAAAAGGCCAGCAAAAGGCCAGGAACCGTAAAAAGGCCGCGTTGCTGGCGTTTTTCCATAGGCTCCGC
CCCCCTGACGAGCATCACAAAAATCGACGCTCAAGTCAGAGGTGGCGAAACCCGACAGGACTATAAAGAT
ACCAGGCGTTTCCCCCTGGAAGCTCCCTCGTGCGCTCTCCTGTTCCGACCCTGCCGCTTACCGGATACCT
GTCCGCCTTTCTCCCTTCGGGAAGCGTGGCGCTTTCTCATAGCTCACGCTGTAGGTATCTCAGTTCGGTG
TAGGTCGTTCGCTCCAAGCTGGGCTGTGTGCACGAACCCCCCGTTCAGCCCGACCGCTGCGCCTTATCCG
GTAACTATCGTCTTGAGTCCAACCCGGTAAGACACGACTTATCGCCACTGGCAGCAGCCACTGGTAACAG
GATTAGCAGAGCGAGGTATGTAGGCGGTGCTACAGAGTTCTTGAAGTGGTGGCCTAACTACGGCTACACT
AGAAGAACAGTATTTGGTATCTGCGCTCTGCTGAAGCCAGTTACCTTCGGAAAAAGAGTTGGTAGCTCTT
GATCCGGCAAACAAACCACCGCTGGTAGCGGTGGTTTTTTTGTTTGCAAGCAGCAGATTACGCGCAGAAA
AAAAGGATCTCAAGAAGATCCTTTGATCTTTTCTACGGGGTCTGACGCTCAGTGGAACGAAAACTCACGT
TAAGGGATTTTGGTCATGAGATTATCAAAAAGGATCTTCACCTAGATCCTTTTAAATTAAAAATGAAGTT
TTAAATCAATCTAAAGTATATATGAGTAAACTTGGTCTGACAGTTACCAATGCTTAATCAGTGAGGCACC
TATCTCAGCGATCTGTCTATTTCGTTCATCCATAGTTGCCTGACTCCCCGTCGTGTAGATAACTACGATA
CGGGAGGGCTTACCATCTGGCCCCAGTGCTGCAATGATACCGCGAGACCCACGCTCACCGGCTCCAGATT
TATCAGCAATAAACCAGCCAGCCGGAAGGGCCGAGCGCAGAAGTGGTCCTGCAACTTTATCCGCCTCCAT
CCAGTCTATTAATTGTTGCCGGGAAGCTAGAGTAAGTAGTTCGCCAGTTAATAGTTTGCGCAACGTTGTT
GCCATTGCTACAGGCATCGTGGTGTCACGCTCGTCGTTTGGTATGGCTTCATTCAGCTCCGGTTCCCAAC
GATCAAGGCGAGTTACATGATCCCCCATGTTGTGCAAAAAAGCGGTTAGCTCCTTCGGTCCTCCGATCGT
TGTCAGAAGTAAGTTGGCCGCAGTGTTATCACTCATGGTTATGGCAGCACTGCATAATTCTCTTACTGTC
ATGCCATCCGTAAGATGCTTTTCTGTGACTGGTGAGTACTCAACCAAGTCATTCTGAGAATAGTGTATGC
GGCGACCGAGTTGCTCTTGCCCGGCGTCAATACGGGATAATACCGCGCCACATAGCAGAACTTTAAAAGT
GCTCATCATTGGAAAACGTTCTTCGGGGCGAAAACTCTCAAGGATCTTACCGCTGTTGAGATCCAGTTCG
ATGTAACCCACTCGTGCACCCAACTGATCTTCAGCATCTTTTACTTTCACCAGCGTTTCTGGGTGAGCAA
AAACAGGAAGGCAAAATGCCGCAAAAAAGGGAATAAGGGCGACACGGAAATGTTGAATACTCATACTCTT
CCTTTTTCAATATTATTGAAGCATTTATCAGGGTTATTGTCTCATGAGCGGATACATATTTGAATGTATT
TAGAAAAATAAACAAATAGGGGTTCCGCGCACATTTCCCCGAAAAGTGCCACCTGACGTCTAAGAAACCA
TTATTATCATGACATTAACCTATAAAAATAGGCGTATCACGAGGCCCTTT
