>Addgene plasmid #35434 | pRSII402 | addgene partial sequence | sequence record 53709 | pRSII-F1 5'-CGGCATCAGAGCAGATTGTAC-3'
CATAACTTTTCTTAAAAGAATCAAAGACAGATAAAATTTAAGAGATATTAAATATTAGTGAGAAGCCGAG
AATTTTGTAACACCAACATAACACTGACATCTTTAACAACTTTTAATTATGATACATTTCTTACGTCATG
ATTGATTATTACAGCTATGCTGACAAATGACTCTTGTTGCATGGCTACGAACCGGGTAATACTAAGTGAT
TGACTCTTGCTGACCTTTTATTAAGAACTAAATGGACAATATTATGGAGCATTTCATGTATAAATTGGTG
CGTAAAATCGTTGGATCTCTCTTCTAAGTACATCCTACTATAACAATCAAGAAAAACAAGAAAATCGGAC
AAAACAATCAAGTATGGATTCAAGAACAGTTGGTATATTAGGAGGGGGACAATTGGGACGTATGATTGTT
GAGGCAGCAAACAGGCTCAACATTAAGACGGTAATACTAGATGCTGAAAATTCTCCTGCCAAACAAATAA
GCAACTCCAATGACCACGTTAATGGCTCCTTTTCCAATCCTCTTGATATCGAAAAACTAGCTGAAAAATG
TGATGTGCTAACGATTGAGATTGAGCATGTTGATGTTCCTACACTAAAGAATCTTCAAGTAAAACATCCC
AAATTAAAAATTTACCCTTCTCCAGAAACAATCAGATTGATACAAGACAAATATATTCAAAAAGAGCATT
TAATCAAAAATGGTATAGCAGTTACCCAAAGTGTTCCTGTGGAACAAGCCAGTGAGACGTCCCTATTGAA
TGTTG
