>Addgene plasmid #35434 | pRSII402 | addgene partial sequence | sequence record 53710 | pGEX3
AAGGGCCTCGTGATACGCCTATTTTTATAGGTTAATGTCATGATAATAATGGTTTCTTAGACGTCAGGTG
GCACTTTTCGGGGAAATGTGCGCGGAACCCCTATTTGTTTATTTTTCTAAATACATTCAAATATGTATCC
GCTCATGAGACAATAACCCTGATAAATGCTTCAATAATATTGAAAAAGGAAGAGTATGAGTATTCAACAT
TTCCGTGTCGCCCTTATTCCCTTTTTTGCGGCATTTTGCCTTCCTGTTTTTGCTCACCCAGAAACGCTGG
TGAAAGTAAAAGATGCTGAAGATCAGTTGGGTGCACGAGTGGGTTACATCGAACTGGATCTCAACAGCGG
TAAGATCCTTGAGAGTTTTCGCCCCGAAGAACGTTTTCCAATGATGAGCACTTTTAAAGTTCTGCTATGT
GGCGCGGTATTATCCCGTATTGACGCCGGGCAAGAGCAACTCGGTCGCCGCATACACTATTCTCAGAATG
ACTTGGTTGAGTACTCACCAGTCACAGAAAAGCATCTTACGGATGGCATGACAGTAAGAGAATTATGCAG
TGCTGCCATAACCATGAGTGATAACACTGCGGCCAACTTACTTCTGACAACGATCGGAGGACCGAAGGAG
CTAACCGCTTTTTTGCACAACATGGGGGATCATGTAACTCGCCTTGATCGTTGGGAACCGGAGCTGAATG
AAGCCATACCAAACGACGAGCGTGACACCACGATGCCTGTAGCA
