>Addgene plasmid #35434 | pRSII402 | addgene partial sequence | sequence record 53711 | M13_pUC_fwd
ATTGGGTACCGGGCCCCCCCTCGAGGTCGACGGTATCGATAAGCTTGATATCGAATTCCTGCAGCCCGGG
GGATCCACTAGTTCTAGAGCGGCCGCCACCGCGGTGGAGCTCCAGCTTTTGTTCCCTTTAGTGAGGGTTA
ATTGCGCGCTTGGCGTAATCATGGTCATAGCTGTTTCCTGTGTGAAATTGTTATCCGCTCACAATTCCAC
ACAACATACGAGCCGGAAGCATAAAGTGTAAAGCCTGGGGTGCCTAATGAGTGAGCTAACTCACATTAAT
TGCGTTGCGCTCACTGCCCGCTTTCCAGTCGGGAAACCTGTCGTGCCAGCTGCATTAATGAATCGGCCAA
CGCGCGGGGAGAGGCGGTTTGCGTATTGGGCGCTCTTCCGCTTCCTCGCTCACTGACTCGCTGCGCTCGG
TCGTTCGGCTGCGGCGAGCGGTATCAGCTCACTCAAAGGCGGTAATACGGTTATCCACAGAATCAGGGGA
TAACGCAGGAAAGAACATGTGAGCAAAAGGCCAGCAAAAGGCCAGGAACCGTAAAAAGGCCGCGTTGCTG
GCGTTTTTCCATAGGCTCCGCCCCCCTGACGAGCATCACAAAAATCGACGCTCAAGTCAGAGGTGGCGAA
ACCCGACAGGACTATAAAGATACCAGGCGTTTCCCCCTGGAAGCTCCCTCGTGCGCTCTCCTGTTCCGAC
CCTGCCGCTTACCGGATACCTGTCCGCCTTTCTCCCTTCGGGAAGCGTGGCGCTTTCTCATAGCTCACGC
TGTAG
